>Addgene plasmid #26739 | mRFP-UtrCH | addgene full sequence | sequence record 456548 | Addgene NGS Result
CGCCATTCTGCCTGGGGACGTCGGAGCAAGCTTGATTTAGGTGACACTATAGAATACAAGCTACTTGTTC
TTTTTGCAGGATCCACCATGGCCTCCTCCGAGGACGTCATCAAGGAGTTCATGCGCTTCAAGGTGCGCAT
GGAGGGCTCCGTGAACGGCCACGAGTTCGAGATCGAGGGCGAGGGCGAGGGCCGCCCCTACGAGGGCACC
CAGACCGCCAAGCTGAAGGTGACCAAGGGCGGCCCCCTGCCCTTCGCCTGGGACATCCTGTCCCCTCAGT
TCCAGTACGGCTCCAAGGCCTACGTGAAGCACCCCGCCGACATCCCCGACTACTTGAAGCTGTCCTTCCC
CGAGGGCTTCAAGTGGGAGCGCGTGATGAACTTCGAGGACGGCGGCGTGGTGACCGTGACCCAGGACTCC
TCCCTGCAGGACGGCGAGTTCATCTACAAGGTGAAGCTGCGCGGCACCAACTTCCCCTCCGACGGCCCCG
TAATGCAGAAGAAGACCATGGGCTGGGAGGCCTCCACCGAGCGGATGTACCCCGAGGACGGCGCCCTGAA
GGGCGAGATCAAGATGAGGCTGAAGCTGAAGGACGGCGGCCACTACGACGCCGAGGTCAAGACCACCTAC
ATGGCCAAGAAGCCCGTGCAGCTGCCCGGCGCCTACAAGACCGACATCAAGCTGGACATCACCTCCCACA
ACGAGGACTACACCATCGTGGAACAGTACGAGCGCGCCGAGGGCCGCCACTCCACCGGCGCCTCCGGAAC
CATGGCCAAGTATGGAGAACATGAAGCCAGTCCTGACAATGGGCAGAACGAATTCAGTGATATCATTAAG
TCCAGATCTGATGAACACAATGACGTACAGAAGAAAACCTTTACCAAATGGATAAATGCTCGATTTTCAA
AGAGTGGGAAACCACCCATCAATGATATGTTCACAGACCTCAAAGATGGAAGGAAGCTATTGGATCTTCT
AGAAGGCCTCACAGGAACATCACTGCCAAAGGAACGTGGTTCCACAAGGGTACATGCCTTAAATAACGTC
AACAGAGTGCTGCAGGTTTTACATCAGAACAATGTGGAATTAGTGAATATAGGGGGAACCGACATTGTGG
ATGGAAATCACAAACTGACTTTGGGGTTACTTTGGAGCATCATTTTGCACTGGCAGGTGAAAGATGTCAT
GAAGGATGTCATGTCGGACCTGCAGCAGACGAACAGTGAGAAGATCCTGCTCAGCTGGGTGCGTCAGACC
ACCAGGCCCTACAGCCAAGTCAACGTCCTCAACTTCACCACCAGCTGGACAGATGGACTCGCCTTTAATG
CTGTCCTCCACCGACATAAACCTGATCTCTTCAGCTGGGATAAAGTTGTCAAAATGTCACCAATTGAGAG
ACTTGAACATGCCTTCAGCAAGGCTCAAACTTATTTGGGAATTGAAAAGCTGTTAGATCCTGAAGATGTT
GCCGTTCGGCTTCCTGACAAGAAATCCATAATTATGTATTTAACATCTTTGTTTGAGGTGCTACCTCAGC
AAGTCACCATAGACTAACTCGAGCTCAAGCTTCGAATTCTGCAGTCTAGAACTATAGTGAGTCGTATTAC
GTAGATCCAGACATGATAAGATACATTGATGAGTTTGGACAAACCACAACTAGAATGCAGTGAAAAAAAT
GCTTTATTTGTGAAATTTGTGATGCTATTGCTTTATTTGTAACCATTATAAGCTGCAATAAACAAGTTAA
CAACAACAATTGCATTCATTTTATGTTTCAGGTTCAGGGGGAGGTGTGGGAGGTTTTTTAATTCGCGGCC
GCGGCGCCAATGCATTGGGCCCGGTACCCAGCTTTTGTTCCCTTTAGTGAGGGTTAATTGCGCGCTTGGC
GTAATCATGGTCATAGCTGTTTCCTGTGTGAAATTGTTATCCGCTCACAATTCCACACAACATACGAGCC
GGGAGCATAAAGTGTAAAGCCTGGGGTGCCTAATGAGTGAGCTAACTCACATTAATTGCGTTGCGCTCAC
TGCCCGCTTTCCAGTCGGGAAACCTGTCGTGCCAGCTGCATTAATGAATCGGCCAACGCGCGGGGAGAGG
CGGTTTGCGTATTGGGCGCTCTTCCGCTTCCTCGCTCACTGACTCGCTGCGCTCGGTCGTTCGGCTGCGG
CGAGCGGTATCAGCTCACTCAAAGGCGGTAATACGGTTATCCACAGAATCAGGGGATAACGCAGGAAAGA
ACATGTGAGCAAAAGGCCAGCAAAAGGCCAGGAACCGTAAAAAGGCCGCGTTGCTGGCGTTTTTCCATAG
GCTCCGCCCCCCTGACGAGCATCACAAAAATCGACGCTCAAGTCAGAGGTGGCGAAACCCGACAGGACTA
TAAAGATACCAGGCGTTTCCCCCTGGAAGCTCCCTCGTGCGCTCTCCTGTTCCGACCCTGCCGCTTACCG
GATACCTGTCCGCCTTTCTCCCTTCGGGAAGCGTGGCGCTTTCTCATAGCTCACGCTGTAGGTATCTCAG
TTCGGTGTAGGTCGTTCGCTCCAAGCTGGGCTGTGTGCACGAACCCCCCGTTCAGCCCGACCGCTGCGCC
TTATCCGGTAACTATCGTCTTGAGTCCAACCCGGTAAGACACGACTTATCGCCACTGGCAGCAGCCACTG
GTAACAGGATTAGCAGAGCGAGGTATGTAGGCGGTGCTACAGAGTTCTTGAAGTGGTGGCCTAACTACGG
CTACACTAGAAGAACAGTATTTGGTATCTGCGCTCTGCTGAAGCCAGTTACCTTCGGAAAAAGAGTTGGT
AGCTCTTGATCCGGCAAACAAACCACCGCTGGTAGCGGTGGTTTTTTTGTTTGCAAGCAGCAGATTACGC
GCAGAAAAAAAGGATCTCAAGAAGATCCTTTGATCTTTTCTACGGGGTCTGACGCTCAGTGGAACGAAAA
CTCACGTTAAGGGATTTTGGTCATGAGATTATCAAAAAGGATCTTCACCTAGATCCTTTTAAATTAAAAA
TGAAGTTTTAAATCAATCTAAAGTATATATGAGTAAACTTGGTCTGACAGTTACCAATGCTTAATCAGTG
AGGCACCTATCTCAGCGATCTGTCTATTTCGTTCATCCATAGTTGCCTGACTCCCCGTCGTGTAGATAAC
TACGATACGGGAGGGCTTACCATCTGGCCCCAGTGCTGCAATGATACCGCGAGACCCACGCTCACCGGCT
CCAGATTTATCAGCAATAAACCAGCCAGCCGGAAGGGCCGAGCGCAGAAGTGGTCCTGCAACTTTATCCG
CCTCCATCCAGTCTATTAATTGTTGCCGGGAAGCTAGAGTAAGTAGTTCGCCAGTTAATAGTTTGCGCAA
CGTTGTTGCCATTGCTACAGGCATCGTGGTGTCACGCTCGTCGTTTGGTATGGCTTCATTCAGCTCCGGT
TCCCAACGATCAAGGCGAGTTACATGATCCCCCATGTTGTGCAAAAAAGCGGTTAGCTCCTTCGGTCCTC
CGATCGTTGTCAGAAGTAAGTTGGCCGCAGTGTTATCACTCATGGTTATGGCAGCACTGCATAATTCTCT
TACTGTCATGCCATCCGTAAGATGCTTTTCTGTGACTGGTGAGTACTCAACCAAGTCATTCTGAGAATAG
TGTATGCGGCGACCGAGTTGCTCTTGCCCGGCGTCAATACGGGATAATACCGCGCCACATAGCAGAACTT
TAAAAGTGCTCATCATTGGAAAACGTTCTTCGGGGCGAAAACTCTCAAGGATCTTACCGCTGTTGAGATC
CAGTTCGATGTAACCCACTCGTGCACCCAACTGATCTTCAGCATCTTTTACTTTCACCAGCGTTTCTGGG
TGAGCAAAAACAGGAAGGCAAAATGCCGCAAAAAAGGGAATAAGGGCGACACGGAAATGTTGAATACTCA
TACTCTTCCTTTTTCAATATTATTGAAGCATTTATCAGGGTTATTGTCTCATGAGCGGATACATATTTGA
ATGTATTTAGAAAAATAAACAAATAGGGGTTCCGCGCACATTTCCCCGAAAAGTGCCACCTAAATTGTAA
GCGTTAATATTTTGTTAAAATTCGCGTTAAATTTTTGTTAAATCAGCTCATTTTTTAACCAATAGGCCGA
AATCGGCAAAATCCCTTATAAATCAAAAGAATAGACCGAGATAGGGT
[37 nt withheld, positions 4178-4214]
AAAGAACGTGGACTCCAACGTCAAAGG
[49 nt withheld, positions 4242-4290]
T
[91 nt withheld, positions 4292-4382]
G
[124 nt withheld, positions 4384-4507]
CCCATTCGCCATTCAGGCTGCGCAACTGTTGGGAAGGGCGATCGGTGCGGGCCTCTTCGCTATTACGCCA
GTCGACCGCCAATTCAATATGGCGTATATGGACTCATGCCAATTCAATATGGTGGATCTGGACCTGTGCC
AATTCAATATGGCGTATATGGACTCGTGCCAATTCAATATGGTGGATCTGGACCCCAGCCAATTCAATAT
GGCGGACTTGGCACCATGCCAATTCAATATGGCGGACCTGGCACTGTGCCAACTGGGGAGGGGTCTACTT
GGCACGGTGCCAAGTTTGAGGAGGGGTCTTGGCCCTGTGCCAAGTCCGCCATATTGAATTGGCATGGTGC
CAATAATGGCGGCCATATTGGCTATATGCCAGGATCAATATATAGGCAATATCCAATATGGCCCTATGCC
AATATGGCTATTGGCCAGGTTCAATACTATGTATTGGCCCTATGCCATATAGTATTCCATATATGGGTTT
TCCTATTGACGTAGATAGCCCCTCCCAATGGGCGGTCCCATATACCATATATGGGGCTTCCTAATACCGC
CCATAGCCACTCCCCCATTGACGTCAATGGTCTCTATATATGGTCTTTCCTATTGACGTCATATGGGCGG
TCCTATTGACGTATATGGCGCCTCCCCCATTGACGTCAATTACGGTAAATGGCCCGCCTGGCTCAATGCC
CATTGACGTCAATAGGACCACCCACCATTGACGTCAATGGGATGGCTCATTGCCCATTCATATCCGTTCT
CACGCCCCCTATTGACGTCAATGACGGTAAATGGCCCACTTGGCAGTACATCAATATCTATTAATAGTAA
CTTGGCAAGTACATTACTATTGGAAGTACGCCAGGGTACATTGGCAGTACTCCCATTGACGTCAATGGCG
GTAAATGGCCCGCGATGGCTGCCAAGTACATCCCCATTGACGTCAATGGGGAGGGGCAATGACGCAAATG
GGCGTTCCATTGACGTAAATGGGCGGTAGGCGTGCCTAATGGGAGGTCTATATAAGCAATGCTCGTTTAG
GGAAC
Features (pLannotate 1.2.2; 17 found; start..end, strand, type, name):
     35..53      +  promoter       SP6 promoter: promoter for bacteriophage SP6 RNA polymerase
     88..762     +  CDS            mRFP1: mRFP1 is a basic (constitutively fluorescent) red fluorescent protein published in 2002, derived from Discosoma sp.. It is reported to be a somewhat slowly-maturing monomer with low acid sensitivity.
    772..1554    +  CDS            UTRN (fragment): UTRN_HUMAN - Also known as DMDL, DRP1. Experimental evidence at protein level: Swiss-Prot protein existence level 1. May play a role in anchoring the cytoskeleton to the plasma membrane. From Homo sapiens (Human).
   1558..1586    +  misc_feature   MCS (fragment): multiple cloning site
   1592..1609    -  promoter       T7 promoter (fragment): promoter for bacteriophage T7 RNA polymerase
   1614..1748    -  polyA_signal   SV40 poly(A) signal: SV40 polyadenylation signal
   1861..1879    -  promoter       T3 promoter: promoter for bacteriophage T3 RNA polymerase
   1924..1940    -  protein_bind   lac operator: The lac repressor binds to the lac operator to inhibit transcription in E. coli. This inhibition can be relieved by adding lactose or isopropyl-β-D-thiogalactopyranoside (IPTG). lac repressor encoded by lacI
   1948..1978    -  promoter       lac promoter: promoter for the E. coli lac operon
   1993..2014    -  protein_bind   CAP binding site: CAP binding activates transcription in the presence of cAMP. E. coli catabolite activator protein
   2027..2119    -  CDS            lacI (fragment): lac repressor; lacI; The lac repressor binds to the lac operator to inhibit transcription in E. coli. This inhibition can be relieved by adding lactose or isopropyl-β-D-thiogalactopyranoside (IPTG).
   2302..2890    -  rep_origin     ori: high-copy-number ColE1/pMB1/pBR322/pUC origin of replication
   3061..3921    -  CDS            AmpR: β-lactamase; bla; confers resistance to ampicillin, carbenicillin, and related antibiotics
   3922..4026    -  promoter       AmpR promoter: bla
   4079..4507    -  rep_origin     f1 ori (sequence partly withheld): f1 bacteriophage origin of replication; arrow indicates direction of (+) strand synthesis
   4512..4578    -  CDS            lacZα (fragment): LacZα fragment of β-galactosidase; lacZ fragment
   4585..5562    +  promoter       CMV IE94 promoter: enhancer/promoter region of simian cytomegalovirus major immediate early transcription unit IE94
