[The description below was written by a language model from this plasmid's Addgene catalogue record and pLannotate feature annotations shown in this document.]
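Description:
mRFP-UtrCH is a pCS2+-based expression plasmid encoding a red fluorescent probe for filamentous actin. It is maintained in E. coli through a high-copy ColE1/pUC-type origin and selected with ampicillin via the β-lactamase gene. An f1 origin and remnants of lac regulatory and lacZα sequences are also present as backbone carry-over. The sequenced record is 5,562 nt, consistent with the stated backbone plus the fusion insert.

The payload is a single open reading frame in which monomeric RFP (mRFP1, derived from Discosoma red fluorescent protein) is fused to the N terminus of the calponin homology domain of utrophin, covering amino acids 1–261. The catalogue lists the species as unknown, but the annotation matches this fragment to human UTRN. Because the plasmid is circular, the simian cytomegalovirus IE94 enhancer/promoter annotated at the end of the sequence sits directly upstream of the SP6 promoter and the fusion. It drives transcription in vertebrate cells, with an SV40 polyadenylation signal annotated downstream of the coding region. The SP6 promoter lies between the CMV element and the start of mRFP1, an arrangement that in general allows in vitro synthesis of sense mRNA. T7 and T3 promoters lie downstream in the opposite orientation.

The utrophin calponin homology domain binds actin filaments, so the fusion labels F-actin with red fluorescence. According to the depositor, the construct was made to visualize F-actin, and it is catalogued as a mammalian expression F-actin reporter.
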