Addgene plasmid #26739: mRFP-UtrCH
Depositing lab: William Bement. Depositing organization: University of Wisconsin, Madison. Publication: Versatile fluorescent probes for actin filaments based on the actin-binding domain of utrophin. Burkel BM, von Dassow G, Bement WM. Cell Motil Cytoskeleton. 2007 Nov . 64(11):822-32. 10.1002/cm.20226 PubMed 17685442.
Backbone
  Vector backbone: pCS2+
  Backbone size w/o insert (bp): 4097
  Vector type: Mammalian Expression ; reporter for F-actin
Growth in bacteria
  Bacterial resistance: Ampicillin, 100 μg/mL
  Growth temperature: 37°C
  Growth strain: DH5alpha
  Copy number: High Copy
Gene/Insert
  Gene/Insert name: Utrophin (alt name: UtrCH)
  Species: unknown
  Mutation: Calponin homology domain of utrophin (aa# 1-261)
  Tag / fusion protein: monomeric RFP (N terminal on insert)
  Cloning method: Unknown
  Sequencing primers: 5′ SP6; 3′ EBV-rev
Terms and licenses: Academic/Nonprofit Terms; Industry Terms: Not Available to Industry
Depositor comments: The calponin homology domain of utrophin (Utr-CH) was fused to monomeric RFP in order to visualize F-actin.
How to cite: mRFP-UtrCH was a gift from William Bement (Addgene plasmid # 26739 ; http://n2t.net/addgene:26739 ; RRID:Addgene_26739)
