>Addgene plasmid #26739 | mRFP-UtrCH | addgene partial sequence | sequence record 33006 | 26739 with dsRed1-C
CGAGGGCCGCCACTCCACCGGCGCCTCCGGAACCATGGCCAAGTATGGAGAACATGAAGCCAGTCCTGAC
AATGGGCAGAACGAATTCAGTGATATCATTAAGTCCAGATCTGATGAACACAATGACGTACAGAAGAAAA
CCTTTACCAAATGGATAAATGCTCGATTTTCAAAGAGTGGGAAACCACCCATCAATGATATGTTCACAGA
CCTCAAAGATGGAAGGAAGCTATTGGATCTTCTAGAAGGCCTCACAGGAACATCACTGCCAAAGGAACGT
GGTTCCACAAGGGTACATGCCTTAAATAACGTCAACAGAGTGCTGCAGGTTTTACATCAGAACAATGTGG
AATTAGTGAATATAGGGGGAACCGACATTGTGGATGGAAATCACAAACTGACTTTGGGGTTACTTTGGAG
CATCATTTTGCACTGGCAGGTGAAAGATGTCATGAAGGATGTCATGTCGGACCTGCAGCAGACGAACAGT
GAGAAGATCCTGCTCAGCTGGGTGCGTCAGACCACCAGGCCCTACAGCCAAGTCAACGTCCTCAACTTCA
CCACCAGCTGGACAGATGGACTCGCCTTTAATGCTGTCCTCCACCGACATAAACCTGATCTCTTCAGCTG
GGATAAAGTTGTCAAAATGTCACCAATTGAGAGACTTGAACATGCCTTCAGCAAGGCTCAAACTTATTTG
GGAATTGAAAAGCTGTTAGATCCTGAAGATGTTGCCGTTCGGCTTCCTGACAAGAAATCCATAATTATGT
ATTTAACATCTTTGTTTGAGGTGCTACCTCAGCAAGTCACCATAGACTAACTCGAGCTCAAGCTTCGAAT
TCTGCAGTCTAGAACTATAGTGAGTCGTATTACGTAGATCCAGACATGATAAGATACATTGATGA
