>Addgene plasmid #26739 | mRFP-UtrCH | addgene partial sequence | sequence record 111800 | SP6 5'-ATTTAGGTGACACTATAG-3'
ACCATGGCCTCCTCCGAGGACGTCATCAAGGAGTTCATGCGCTTCAAGGTGCGCATGGAGGGCTCCGTGA
ACGGCCACGAGTTCGAGATCGAGGGCGAGGGCGAGGGCCGCCCCTACGAGGGCACCCAGACCGCCAAGCT
GAAGGTGACCAAGGGCGGCCCCCTGCCCTTCGCCTGGGACATCCTGTCCCCTCAGTTCCAGTACGGCTCC
AAGGCCTACGTGAAGCACCCCGCCGACATCCCCGACTACTTGAAGCTGTCCTTCCCCGAGGGCTTCAAGT
GGGAGCGCGTGATGAACTTCGAGGACGGCGGCGTGGTGACCGTGACCCAGGACTCCTCCCTGCAGGACGG
CGAGTTCATCTACAAGGTGAAGCTGCGCGGCACCAACTTCCCCTCCGACGGCCCCGTAATGCAGAAGAAG
ACCATGGGCTGGGAGGCCTCCACCGAGCGGATGTACCCCGAGGACGGCGCCCTGAAGGGCGAGATCAAGA
TGAGGCTGAAGCTGAAGGACGGCGGCCACTACGACGCCGAGGTCAAGACCACCTACATGGCCAAGAAGCC
CGTGCAGCTGCCCGGCGCCTACAAGACCGACATCAAGCTGGACATCACCTCCCACAACGAGGACTACACC
ATCGTGGAACAGTACGAGCGCGCCGAGGGCCGCCACTCCACCGGCGCCTCCGGAACCATGGCCAAGTATG
GAGAACATGAAGCCAGTCCTGACAATGGGCAGAACGAATTCAGTGATATCATTAAGTCCAGATCTGATGA
ACACAATGACGTACAGAAGAAAACCTTTACCAAATGGATAAATGCTCGATTTTCAAAGAGTGGGAAACCA
CCCATCAATGATATGTTCAC
