>Addgene plasmid #26739 | mRFP-UtrCH | addgene partial sequence | sequence record 111802 | EBV-rev 5'-GTGGTTTGTCCAAACTCATC-3'
CGACTCACTATAGTTCTAGACTGCAGAATTCGAAGCTTGAGCTCGAGTTAGTCTATGGTGACTTGCTGAG
GTAGCACCTCAAACAAAGATGTTAAATACATAATTATGGATTTCTTGTCAGGAAGCCGAACGGCAACATC
TTCAGGATCTAACAGCTTTTCAATTCCCAAATAAGTTTGAGCCTTGCTGAAGGCATGTTCAAGTCTCTCA
ATTGGTGACATTTTGACAACTTTATCCCAGCTGAAGAGATCAGGTTTATGTCGGTGGAGGACAGCATTAA
AGGCGAGTCCATCTGTCCAGCTGGTGGTGAAGTTGAGGACGTTGACTTGGCTGTAGGGCCTGGTGGTCTG
ACGCACCCAGCTGAGCAGGATCTTCTCACTGTTCGTCTGCTGCAGGTCCGACATGACATCCTTCATGACA
TCTTTCACCTGCCAGTGCAAAATGATGCTCCAAAGTAACCCCAAAGTCAGTTTGTGATTTCCATCCACAA
TGTCGGTTCCCCCTATATTCACTAATTCCACATTGTTCTGATGTAAAACCTGCAGCACTCTGTTGACGTT
ATTTAAGGCATGTACCCTTGTGGAACCACGTTCCTTTGGCAGTGATGTTCCTGTGAGGCCTTCTAGAAGA
TCCAATAGCTTCCTTCCATCTTTGAGGTCTGTGAACATATCATTGATGGGTGGTTTCCCACTCTTTGAAA
ATCGAGCATTTATCCATTTGGTAAAGGTTTTCTTCTGTACGTCATTGTGTTCATCAGATCTGGACTTAAT
GATATCACTGAATTCGTTCTGCCCATTGTCAGGACTGGCTTCATGTTCTCCATACTTGGCCATGGTTCCG
GAGGCGCCGGTGGAGTGGCGGCCCTCGGCGCGCTCGTACTGTTCCACGATGGTGTAGTCCTCGTTGTGGG
AGGTGATGTCCAGCTTGATGTCGGTCTTGTAGGCGCCGGGCAGCTGCACGGGCTTCTTGGC
