>Addgene plasmid #26739 | mRFP-UtrCH | depositor partial sequence | sequence record 111803 | mRFP-UtrCH sequence 1487 bps
GGATCCAAACCATGGCCTCCTCCGAGGACGTCATCAAGGAGTTCATGCGCTTCAAGGTGCGCATGGAGGG
CTCCGTGAACGGCCACGAGTTCGAGATCGAGGGCGAGGGCGAGGGCCGCCCCTACGAGGGCACCCAGACC
GCCAAGCTGAAGGTGACCAAGGGCGGCCCCCTGCCCTTCGCCTGGGACATCCTGTCCCCTCAGTTCCAGT
ACGGCTCCAAGGCCTACGTGAAGCACCCCGCCGACATCCCCGACTACTTGAAGCTGTCCTTCCCCGAGGG
CTTCAAGTGGGAGCGCGTGATGAACTTCGAGGACGGCGGCGTGGTGACCGTGACCCAGGACTCCTCCCTG
CAGGACGGCGAGTTCATCTACAAGGTGAAGCTGCGCGGCACCAACTTCCCCTCCGACGGCCCCGTAATGC
AGAAGAAGACCATGGGCTGGGAGGCCTCCACCGAGCGGATGTACCCCGAGGACGGCGCCCTGAAGGGCGA
GATCAAGATGAGGCTGAAGCTGAAGGACGGCGGCCACTACGACGCCGAGGTCAAGACCACCTACATGGCC
AAGAAGCCCGTGCAGCTGCCCGGCGCCTACAAGACCGACATCAAGCTGGACATCACCTCCCACAACGAGG
ACTACACCATCGTGGAACAGTACGAGCGCGCCGAGGGCCGCCACTCCACCGGCGCCTCCGGAACCATGGC
CAAGTATGGAGAACATGAAGCCAGTCCTGACAATGGGCAGAACGAATTCAGTGATATCATTAAGTCCAGA
TCTGATGAACACAATGACGTACAGAAGAAAACCTTTACCAAATGGATAAATGCTCGATTTTCAAAGAGTG
GGAAACCACCCATCAATGATATGTTCACAGACCTCAAAGATGGAAGGAAGCTATTGGATCTTCTAGAAGG
CCTCACAGGAACATCACTGCCAAAGGAACGTGGTTCCACAAGGGTACATGCCTTAAATAACGTCAACAGA
GTGCTGCAGGTTTTACATCAGAACAATGTGGAATTAGTGAATATAGGGGGAACCGACATTGTGGATGGAA
ATCACAAACTGACTTTGGGGTTACTTTGGAGCATCATTTTGCACTGGCAGGTGAAAGATGTCATGAAGGA
TGTCATGTCGGACCTGCAGCAGACGAACAGTGAGAAGATCCTGCTCAGCTGGGTGCGTCAGACCACCAGG
CCCTACAGCCAAGTCAACGTCCTCAACTTCACCACCAGCTGGACAGATGGACTCGCCTTTAATGCTGTCC
TCCACCGACATAAACCTGATCTCTTCAGCTGGGATAAAGTTGTCAAAATGTCACCAATTGAGAGACTTGA
ACATGCCTTCAGCAAGGCTCAAACTTATTTGGGAATTGAAAAGCTGTTAGATCCTGAAGATGTTGCCGTT
CGGCTTCCTGACAAGAAATCCATAATTATGTATTTAACATCTTTGTTTGAGGTGCTACCTCAGCAAGTCA
CCATAGACTAACTCGAG
